LOCUS       Exported 6658 bp ds-DNA circular SYN 17-NOV-2021
DEFINITION  Transient mammalian expression of codon optimized SARS-CoV-2
            Nucleocapsid (G204R). Used for generating RNA packaging virus-like
            particles..
ACCESSION   .
VERSION     .
KEYWORDS    CoV2-N-G204R
SOURCE      synthetic DNA construct
  ORGANISM  synthetic DNA construct
REFERENCE   1 (bases 1 to 6658)
  AUTHORS   Syed AM, Taha TY, Tabata T, Chen IP, Ciling A, Khalid MM, Sreekumar
            B, Chen PY, Hayashi JM, Soczek KM, Ott M, Doudna JA
  TITLE     Rapid assessment of SARS-CoV-2 evolved variants using virus-like
            particles.
  JOURNAL   Science. 2021 Nov 4:eabl6184. doi: 10.1126/science.abl6184.
  PUBMED    34735219
REFERENCE   2 (bases 1 to 6658)
  AUTHORS   .
  TITLE     Direct Submission
  JOURNAL   Exported Nov 17, 2021 from SnapGene Server 1.1.58
            http://www.snapgene.com
FEATURES             Location/Qualifiers
     source          1..6658
                     /organism="synthetic DNA construct"
                     /mol_type="other DNA"
     enhancer        144..523
                     /label=CMV enhancer
                     /note="human cytomegalovirus immediate early enhancer"
     promoter        524..727
                     /label=CMV promoter
                     /note="human cytomegalovirus (CMV) immediate early
                     promoter"
     primer_bind     678..698
                     /label=CMV-F
                     /note="Human CMV immediate early promoter, forward primer"
     primer_bind     772..791
                     /label=T7
                     /note="T7 promoter, forward primer"
     promoter        772..790
                     /label=T7 promoter
                     /note="promoter for bacteriophage T7 RNA polymerase"
     primer_bind     complement(2158..2175)
                     /label=BGH-rev
                     /note="Bovine growth hormone terminator, reverse primer.
                     Also called BGH reverse"
     polyA_signal    2164..2388
                     /label=bGH poly(A) signal
                     /note="bovine growth hormone polyadenylation signal"
     rep_origin      2434..2862
                     /direction=RIGHT
                     /label=f1 ori
                     /note="f1 bacteriophage origin of replication; arrow
                     indicates direction of (+) strand synthesis"
     primer_bind     complement(2521..2540)
                     /label=F1ori-R
                     /note="F1 origin, reverse primer"
     primer_bind     2731..2752
                     /label=F1ori-F
                     /note="F1 origin, forward primer"
     primer_bind     complement(2871..2891)
                     /label=pBABE 3'
                     /note="SV40 enhancer, reverse primer for pBABE vectors"
     promoter        2876..3205
                     /label=SV40 promoter
                     /note="SV40 enhancer and early promoter"
     rep_origin      3056..3191
                     /label=SV40 ori
                     /note="SV40 origin of replication"
     primer_bind     3118..3137
                     /label=SV40pro-F
                     /note="SV40 promoter/origin, forward primer"
     CDS             3272..4066
                     /codon_start=1
                     /gene="aph(3')-II (or nptII)"
                     /product="aminoglycoside phosphotransferase from Tn5"
                     /label=NeoR/KanR
                     /note="confers resistance to neomycin, kanamycin, and G418
                     (Geneticin(R))"
                     /translation="MIEQDGLHAGSPAAWVERLFGYDWAQQTIGCSDAAVFRLSAQGRP
                     VLFVKTDLSGALNELQDEAARLSWLATTGVPCAAVLDVVTEAGRDWLLLGEVPGQDLLS
                     SHLAPAEKVSIMADAMRRLHTLDPATCPFDHQAKHRIERARTRMEAGLVDQDDLDEEHQ
                     GLAPAELFARLKARMPDGEDLVVTHGDACLPNIMVENGRFSGFIDCGRLGVADRYQDIA
                     LATRDIAEELGGEWADRFLVLYGIAAPDSQRIAFYRLLDEFF"
     primer_bind     complement(3326..3345)
                     /label=Neo-R
                     /note="Neomycin resistance gene, reverse primer"
     primer_bind     3936..3955
                     /label=Neo-F
                     /note="Neomycin resistance gene, forward primer"
     polyA_signal    4240..4361
                     /label=SV40 poly(A) signal
                     /note="SV40 polyadenylation signal"
     primer_bind     complement(4277..4296)
                     /label=SV40pA-R
                     /note="SV40 polyA, reverse primer"
     primer_bind     4331..4350
                     /label=EBV-rev
                     /note="SV40 polyA terminator, reverse primer"
     primer_bind     complement(4410..4426)
                     /label=M13 rev
                     /note="common sequencing primer, one of multiple similar
                     variants"
     primer_bind     complement(4410..4426)
                     /label=M13 Reverse
                     /note="In lacZ gene. Also called M13-rev"
     primer_bind     complement(4423..4445)
                     /label=M13/pUC Reverse
                     /note="In lacZ gene"
     protein_bind    4434..4450
                     /label=lac operator
                     /bound_moiety="lac repressor encoded by lacI"
                     /note="The lac repressor binds to the lac operator to
                     inhibit transcription in E. coli. This inhibition can be
                     relieved by adding lactose or
                     isopropyl-beta-D-thiogalactopyranoside (IPTG)."
     promoter        complement(4458..4488)
                     /label=lac promoter
                     /note="promoter for the E. coli lac operon"
     protein_bind    4503..4524
                     /label=CAP binding site
                     /bound_moiety="E. coli catabolite activator protein"
                     /note="CAP binding activates transcription in the presence
                     of cAMP."
     primer_bind     complement(4641..4658)
                     /label=L4440
                     /note="L4440 vector, forward primer"
     rep_origin      complement(4812..5400)
                     /direction=LEFT
                     /label=ori
                     /note="high-copy-number ColE1/pMB1/pBR322/pUC origin of
                     replication"
     primer_bind     complement(4892..4911)
                     /label=pBR322ori-F
                     /note="pBR322 origin, forward primer"
     CDS             complement(5571..6431)
                     /codon_start=1
                     /gene="bla"
                     /product="beta-lactamase"
                     /label=AmpR
                     /note="confers resistance to ampicillin, carbenicillin, and
                     related antibiotics"
                     /translation="MSIQHFRVALIPFFAAFCLPVFAHPETLVKVKDAEDQLGARVGYI
                     ELDLNSGKILESFRPEERFPMMSTFKVLLCGAVLSRIDAGQEQLGRRIHYSQNDLVEYS
                     PVTEKHLTDGMTVRELCSAAITMSDNTAANLLLTTIGGPKELTAFLHNMGDHVTRLDRW
                     EPELNEAIPNDERDTTMPVAMATTLRKLLTGELLTLASRQQLIDWMEADKVAGPLLRSA
                     LPAGWFIADKSGAGERGSRGIIAALGPDGKPSRIVVIYTTGSQATMDERNRQIAEIGAS
                     LIKHW"
     primer_bind     6194..6213
                     /label=Amp-R
                     /note="Ampicillin resistance gene, reverse primer"
     promoter        complement(6432..6536)
                     /gene="bla"
                     /label=AmpR promoter
     primer_bind     complement(6611..6630)
                     /label=pRS-marker
                     /note="pRS vectors, use to sequence yeast selectable
                     marker"
ORIGIN
        1 ttgtgtgttg gaggtcgctg agtagtgcgc gagcaaaatt taagctacaa caaggcaagg
       61 cttgaccgac aattgcatga agaatctgct tagggttagg cgttttgcgc tgcttcgcga
      121 tgtacgggcc agatatacgc gttgacattg attattgact agttattaat agtaatcaat
      181 tacggggtca ttagttcata gcccatatat ggagttccgc gttacataac ttacggtaaa
      241 tggcccgcct ggctgaccgc ccaacgaccc ccgcccattg acgtcaataa tgacgtatgt
      301 tcccatagta acgccaatag ggactttcca ttgacgtcaa tgggtggagt atttacggta
      361 aactgcccac ttggcagtac atcaagtgta tcatatgcca agtacgcccc ctattgacgt
      421 caatgacggt aaatggcccg cctggcatta tgcccagtac atgaccttat gggactttcc
      481 tacttggcag tacatctacg tattagtcat cgctattacc atggtgatgc ggttttggca
      541 gtacatcaat gggcgtggat agcggtttga ctcacgggga tttccaagtc tccaccccat
      601 tgacgtcaat gggagtttgt tttggcacca aaatcaacgg gactttccaa aatgtcgtaa
      661 caactccgcc ccattgacgc aaatgggcgg taggcgtgta cggtgggagg tctatataag
      721 cagagctctc tggctaacta gagaacccac tgcttactgg cttatcgaaa ttaatacgac
      781 tcactatagg gagacccaag ctggctagcc ttccatttca ggtgtcgtga ggatctattt
      841 ccggtgaatt cgccgccacc atgagcgaca acggccccca aaaccaacgg aatgcccctc
      901 ggataacatt tggtggccct agtgattcca caggaagtaa ccaaaacgga gaacggtctg
      961 gagcccgctc taaacagagg cgaccacagg gattgccaaa taacacagcg tcatggttta
     1021 cagccctgac tcaacatgga aaggaggact tgaaatttcc acgaggacag ggtgtaccaa
     1081 taaacacaaa cagtagtcca gacgatcaga tcgggtatta tagaagggcc acgagacgca
     1141 tcagaggtgg agatggtaaa atgaaagatc tcagtccgcg ctggtacttt tattatttgg
     1201 gaaccggccc agaagcgggc ctcccatatg gagccaataa ggacgggatt atatgggtgg
     1261 ctacagaggg agccctcaat acgccaaaag atcacatcgg aacaagaaac cctgctaata
     1321 atgccgcaat cgtgctgcag ttgcctcagg ggacgacgct tcctaaaggc ttttacgcag
     1381 aaggatcacg cggcggcagc caagcatcct caaggtctag ttccagaagt cgaaacagct
     1441 ccagaaactc cacaccaggg tccagtaggc gaacaagtcc ggcgcggatg gcgggcaacg
     1501 gcggagacgc cgcactcgct ctgttgctcc tggaccggct caaccaactt gaatccaaga
     1561 tgagtggtaa gggacagcag caacaaggtc aaaccgtaac caagaaaagc gctgcagaag
     1621 cttctaaaaa acctcgacaa aaacggaccg ctacgaaggc atataacgtt actcaagcct
     1681 tcgggagacg agggccggag caaacccagg ggaattttgg agatcaggag ctcatccggc
     1741 aagggacaga ttacaaacat tggcctcaaa tcgctcagtt cgcgccgtcc gcaagtgctt
     1801 ttttcggaat gtctcgcatc ggtatggaag taacaccatc cgggacatgg ctcacttata
     1861 ccggcgccat caagctggac gacaaagatc caaatttcaa agatcaggtg attctcttga
     1921 ataaacacat agacgcgtat aagacgtttc cacccaccga acccaagaag gacaaaaaga
     1981 aaaaagctga tgaaacacaa gcgttgcccc agcgacagaa gaagcagcaa accgtcaccc
     2041 tcctgccagc cgctgatctc gatgacttct ccaagcaact tcaacagtcc atgagctcag
     2101 ccgattctac tcaggcgtaa ctcgagtcta gagggcccgt ttaaacccgc tgatcagcct
     2161 cgactgtgcc ttctagttgc cagccatctg ttgtttgccc ctcccccgtg ccttccttga
     2221 ccctggaagg tgccactccc actgtccttt cctaataaaa tgaggaaatt gcatcgcatt
     2281 gtctgagtag gtgtcattct attctggggg gtggggtggg gcaggacagc aagggggagg
     2341 attgggaaga caatagcagg catgctgggg atgcggtggg ctctatggct tctgaggcgg
     2401 aaagaaccag ctggggctct agggggtatc cccnnnnnnn nnnnnnnnnn nnnnnnnnnn
     2461 nnnnnnnnnn nnnnnnnnnn nnnnnnnnnn nnnnnnnnnn nnnnnnnnnn nnnnnnnnnn
     2521 nnnnnnnnnn nnnnnnnnnn nnnnnnnnnn nnnnnnncnn nnnnnnnnnn nnnnnnnnnn
     2581 nnnnnnnnnn nnnnnnnnnn nnnnnnnnnn nnnnnnnnnn nnnnnnnnnn nnnnnnnnnn
     2641 nnnnnnnnna nnnnnnnnnn nnnnnnnnnn nnnnnnnnnn nnnnnnnnnn nnnnnnnnnc
     2701 ctttgacgtt ggagtccacg ttctttaata gtggactctt gttccaaact ggaacaacac
     2761 tcaaccctat ctcggtctat tcttttgatt tataagggat tttgccgatt tcggcctatt
     2821 ggttaaaaaa tgagctgatt taacaaaaat ttaacgcgaa ttaattctgt ggaatgtgtg
     2881 tcagttaggg tgtggaaagt ccccaggctc cccagcaggc agaagtatgc aaagcatgca
     2941 tctcaattag tcagcaacca ggtgtggaaa gtccccaggc tccccagcag gcagaagtat
     3001 gcaaagcatg catctcaatt agtcagcaac catagtcccg cccctaactc cgcccatccc
     3061 gcccctaact ccgcccagtt ccgcccattc tccgccccat ggctgactaa ttttttttat
     3121 ttatgcagag gccgaggccg cctctgcctc tgagctattc cagaagtagt gaggaggctt
     3181 ttttggaggc ctaggctttt gcaaaaagct cccgggagct tgtatatcca ttttcggatc
     3241 tgatcaagag acaggatgag gatcgtttcg catgattgaa caagatggat tgcacgcagg
     3301 ttctccggcc gcttgggtgg agaggctatt cggctatgac tgggcacaac agacaatcgg
     3361 ctgctctgat gccgccgtgt tccggctgtc agcgcagggg cgcccggttc tttttgtcaa
     3421 gaccgacctg tccggtgccc tgaatgaact gcaggacgag gcagcgcggc tatcgtggct
     3481 ggccacgacg ggcgttcctt gcgcagctgt gctcgacgtt gtcactgaag cgggaaggga
     3541 ctggctgcta ttgggcgaag tgccggggca ggatctcctg tcatctcacc ttgctcctgc
     3601 cgagaaagta tccatcatgg ctgatgcaat gcggcggctg catacgcttg atccggctac
     3661 ctgcccattc gaccaccaag cgaaacatcg catcgagcga gcacgtactc ggatggaagc
     3721 cggtcttgtc gatcaggatg atctggacga agagcatcag gggctcgcgc cagccgaact
     3781 gttcgccagg ctcaaggcgc gcatgcccga cggcgaggat ctcgtcgtga cccatggcga
     3841 tgcctgcttg ccgaatatca tggtggaaaa tggccgcttt tctggattca tcgactgtgg
     3901 ccggctgggt gtggcggacc gctatcagga catagcgttg gctacccgtg atattgctga
     3961 agagcttggc ggcgaatggg ctgaccgctt cctcgtgctt tacggtatcg ccgctcccga
     4021 ttcgcagcgc atcgccttct atcgccttct tgacgagttc ttctgagcgg gactctgggg
     4081 ttcgaaatga ccgaccaagc gacgcccaac ctgccatcac gagatttcga ttccaccgcc
     4141 gccttctatg aaaggttggg cttcggaatc gttttccggg acgccggctg gatgatcctc
     4201 cagcgcgggg atctcatgct ggagttcttc gcccacccca acttgtttat tgcagcttat
     4261 aatggttaca aataaagcaa tagcatcaca aatttcacaa ataaagcatt tttttcactg
     4321 cattctagtt gtggtttgtc caaactcatc aatgtatctt atcatgtctg tataccgtcg
     4381 acctctagct agagcttggc gtaatcatgg tcatagctgt ttcctgtgtg aaattgttat
     4441 ccgctcacaa ttccacacaa catacgagcc ggaagcataa agtgtaaagc ctggggtgcc
     4501 taatgagtga gctaactcac attaattgcg ttgcgctcac tgcccgcttt ccagtcggga
     4561 aacctgtcgt gccagctgca ttaatgaatc ggccaacgcg cggggagagg cggtttgcgt
     4621 attgggcgct cttccgcttc ctcgctcact gactcgctgc gctcggtcgt tcggctgcgg
     4681 cgagcggtat cagctcactc aaaggcggta atacggttat ccacagaatc aggggataac
     4741 gcaggaaaga acatgtgagc aaaaggccag caaaaggcca ggaaccgtaa aaaggccgcg
     4801 ttgctggcgt ttttccatag gctccgcccc cctgacgagc atcacaaaaa tcgacgctca
     4861 agtcagaggt ggcgaaaccc gacaggacta taaagatacc aggcgtttcc ccctggaagc
     4921 tccctcgtgc gctctcctgt tccgaccctg ccgcttaccg gatacctgtc cgcctttctc
     4981 ccttcgggaa gcgtggcgct ttctcatagc tcacgctgta ggtatctcag ttcggtgtag
     5041 gtcgttcgct ccaagctggg ctgtgtgcac gaaccccccg ttcagcccga ccgctgcgcc
     5101 ttatccggta actatcgtct tgagtccaac ccggtaagac acgacttatc gccactggca
     5161 gcagccactg gtaacaggat tagcagagcg aggtatgtag gcggtgctac agagttcttg
     5221 aagtggtggc ctaactacgg ctacactaga agaacagtat ttggtatctg cgctctgctg
     5281 aagccagtta ccttcggaaa aagagttggt agctcttgat ccggcaaaca aaccaccgct
     5341 ggtagcggtg gtttttttgt ttgcaagcag cagattacgc gcagaaaaaa aggatctcaa
     5401 gaagatcctt tgatcttttc tacggggtct gacgctcagt ggaacgaaaa ctcacgttaa
     5461 gggattttgg tcatgagatt atcaaaaagg atcttcacct agatcctttt aaattaaaaa
     5521 tgaagtttta aatcaatcta aagtatatat gagtaaactt ggtctgacag ttaccaatgc
     5581 ttaatcagtg aggcacctat ctcagcgatc tgtctatttc gttcatccat agttgcctga
     5641 ctccccgtcg tgtagataac tacgatacgg gagggcttac catctggccc cagtgctgca
     5701 atgataccgc gagacccacg ctcaccggct ccagatttat cagcaataaa ccagccagcc
     5761 ggaagggccg agcgcagaag tggtcctgca actttatccg cctccatcca gtctattaat
     5821 tgttgccggg aagctagagt aagtagttcg ccagttaata gtttgcgcaa cgttgttgcc
     5881 attgctacag gcatcgtggt gtcacgctcg tcgtttggta tggcttcatt cagctccggt
     5941 tcccaacgat caaggcgagt tacatgatcc cccatgttgt gcaaaaaagc ggttagctcc
     6001 ttcggtcctc cgatcgttgt cagaagtaag ttggccgcag tgttatcact catggttatg
     6061 gcagcactgc ataattctct tactgtcatg ccatccgtaa gatgcttttc tgtgactggt
     6121 gagtactcaa ccaagtcatt ctgagaatag tgtatgcggc gaccgagttg ctcttgcccg
     6181 gcgtcaatac gggataatac cgcgccacat agcagaactt taaaagtgct catcattgga
     6241 aaacgttctt cggggcgaaa actctcaagg atcttaccgc tgttgagatc cagttcgatg
     6301 taacccactc gtgcacccaa ctgatcttca gcatctttta ctttcaccag cgtttctggg
     6361 tgagcaaaaa caggaaggca aaatgccgca aaaaagggaa taagggcgac acggaaatgt
     6421 tgaatactca tactcttcct ttttcaatat tattgaagca tttatcaggg ttattgtctc
     6481 atgagcggat acatatttga atgtatttag aaaaataaac aaataggggt tccgcgcaca
     6541 tttccccgaa aagtgccacc tgacgtcgac ggatcgggag atctcccgat cccctatggt
     6601 gcactctcag tacaatctgc tctgatgccg catagttaag ccagtatctg ctccctgc
//
